>Addgene plasmid #15499 | L1-D544N | addgene partial sequence | sequence record 22175 | 15499 with CMV-F
AGCAGAGCTCTCTGGCTACTAGAGACCCACTGCTTACTGGCTTATCGAAATTAATACGACTCACTATAGG
GAGACCCAAGCTTGGTACCGAGCTCGGATCCACTAGTAACGGCCGCCAGTGTGCTGGAATTCCGGCGCCG
GGAAAGATGGTCGTGGCGCTGCGGTACGTGTGGCCTCTCCTCCTCTGCAGCCCCTGCCTGCTTATCCAGA
TCCCCGAGGAATATGAAGGACACCATGTGATGGAGCCACCTGTCATCACGGAACAGTCTCCACGGCGCCT
GGTTGTCTTCCCCACAGATGACATCAGCCTCAAGTGTGAGGCCAGTGGCAAGCCCGAAGTGCAGTTCCGC
TGGACGAGGGATGGTGTCCACTTCAAACCCAAGGAAGAGCTGGGTGTGACCGTGTACCAGTCGCCCCACT
CTGGCTCCTTCACCATCACGGGCAACAACAGCAACTTTGCTCAGAGGTTCCAGGGCATCTACCGCTGCTT
TGCCAGCAATAAGCTGGGCACCGCCATGTCCCATGAGATCCGGCTCATGGCCGAGGGTGCCCCCAAGTGG
CCAAAGGAGACAGTGAAGCCCGTGGAGGTGGGAGAAAGGGGAGTCAGTGGTTCTGCCTTTGCACCCTCCC
CCAAGTGCAGAGCCTCTCCGGATCTACTGGATGAACAGCAAGATCTTGCACATCAAGC
