>Addgene plasmid #15499 | L1-D544N | addgene partial sequence | sequence record 22176 | 15499 with BGHrev
GAAGCGGCCGCCAGTGTGATGGATATCTGCAGAATTCCGGATCTGCCCAAGCTGGGGCAGAGCAGCGTGT
GCCCAGGAAGGGGTGCAGCTGGGTTTTGGCAATAAAGTGGGGACCGGGTGGTAGGAAGGGGATCCGAGGC
AGCAAGTTCTCCTCTGCCCCAACTCCAGCCTCCCATGGGCCTGCTGGAGAGGGAGGGGCCTGGATCCCAA
GGCCAGGGGCACAGCATCTCCTGTCCTGGACTCCACTATTCTAGGGCCACGGCAGGGTTGATGGGGGAAG
TGGCCCCTGAGCTGTCATTGCCCCCTGCCGCCTCCTTCTCCTTCTTGCCACTGTACTGGCCAATGAACGA
ACCATCCTCGTTGAACTGAACATCCACGCTGCCCCCATAATCGGCCAGGCTGTCGTCACTGCCCAGGGGC
TTGATGTCCCCGTTGAGCGATGGCTGGCTGCTGCCAAAGGCCTTCTCCTCGTTGTCACTCTCCAGGGACC
TGTACTCGCCGAAGGTCTCATCTTTCATCGGTCGGGCCTCAGAGTCCACCTGGGTGTCCTCCTTATCCTT
CACTGAGTATTTGCCGCCCTTGCTGCGCTTGATGAAGCAGAGGATGAGCAGGACGAGGAGCAGGAGGATG
ATGGCACTCACAAAGCCGATGAACCAGCCCTCAGTGGCGAAGCCAGCAGGAGGGAGCCTCACGCGGCCTG
TGCCATTGGTCTTC
