[The description below was written by a language model from this plasmid's Addgene catalogue record.]
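Description:
L1-D544N is a pcDNA3-based plasmid carrying a human L1CAM (neural cell adhesion molecule L1) cDNA of roughly 3.7 kb in which aspartic acid 544 has been changed to asparagine. The insert sits in a backbone of about 5.45 kb and was introduced by restriction cloning at an EcoRI site that was retained. The 3′ site is recorded as "EcoI", probably a typographical form of EcoRI, though the record does not clarify this. The plasmid is propagated in E. coli as a high-copy construct under ampicillin selection. T7 and SP6 are listed as the flanking sequencing primers, consistent with the promoter sites that border the pcDNA3 polylinker.

The catalogue lists the vector type as bacterial expression, but pcDNA3 is generally known as a mammalian expression vector. It normally drives inserts from the CMV immediate-early promoter, with a downstream polyadenylation signal and a neomycin resistance cassette for selection in mammalian cells. No feature table is provided, so these elements are inferred from the backbone name rather than confirmed for this particular plasmid, and no epitope tags or reporters are recorded.

The associated publication examines how pathological missense mutations in L1 affect neurite outgrowth and branching on an L1 substrate. D544N therefore appears to be one of a set of disease-associated point mutants used to compare mutant and wild-type L1 function. L1CAM mutations are linked to X-linked neurological syndromes, as reflected in gene aliases such as HSAS, MASA and SPG1. The construct suits studies of how this substitution alters L1-mediated adhesion and neurite growth.
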