Addgene plasmid #15499: L1-D544N
Depositing lab: Vance Lemmon. Depositing organization: Case Western Reserve University. Publication: Pathological missense mutations of neural cell adhesion molecule L1 affect neurite outgrowth and branching on an L1 substrate. Cheng L, Lemmon V. Mol Cell Neurosci. 2004 Dec . 27(4):522-30. 10.1016/j.mcn.2004.08.005 PubMed 15555929.
Backbone
  Vector backbone: pcDNA3
  Backbone size w/o insert (bp): 5450
  Vector type: Bacterial Expression
Growth in bacteria
  Bacterial resistance: Ampicillin, 100 μg/mL
  Growth temperature: 37°C
  Growth strain: DH5alpha
  Copy number: High Copy
Gene/Insert
  Gene/Insert name: L1-D544N (alt name: L1 point mutation)
  Species: H. sapiens (human)
  Insert size (bp): 3700
  Mutation: Aspartic Acid 544 changed to Asparagine
  Entrez Gene: L1CAM (a.k.a. CAML1, CD171, HSAS, HSAS1, HYCX, MASA, MIC5, N-CAM-L1, N-CAML1, NCAM-L1, S10, SPG1)
  Cloning method: Restriction Enzyme; 5′ cloning site EcoRI (not destroyed); 3′ cloning site EcoI (not destroyed)
  Sequencing primers: 5′ T7; 3′ SP6
Terms and licenses: Academic/Nonprofit Terms; Industry Terms: Not Available to Industry
How to cite: L1-D544N was a gift from Vance Lemmon (Addgene plasmid # 15499 ; http://n2t.net/addgene:15499 ; RRID:Addgene_15499)
